>Addgene plasmid #169358 | pAW8-aid-spo5DSR-Turg1:kanMX6 | addgene full sequence | sequence record 333930 | Addgene NGS Result
GTTTTCGTTCCACTGAGCGTCAGACCCCGTAGAAAAGATCAAAGGATCTTCTTGAGATCCTTTTTTTCTG
CGCGTAATCTGCTGCTTGCAAACAAAAAAACCACCGCTACCAGCGGTGGTTTGTTTGCCGGATCAAGAGC
TACCAACTCTTTTTCCGAAGGTAACTGGCTTCAGCAGAGCGCAGATACCAAATACTGTTCTTCTAGTGTA
GCCGTAGTTAGGCCACCACTTCAAGAACTCTGTAGCACCGCCTACATACCTCGCTCTGCTAATCCTGTTA
CCAGTGGCTGCTGCCAGTGGCGATAAGTCGTGTCTTACCGGGTTGGACTCAAGACGATAGTTACCGGATA
AGGCGCAGCGGTCGGGCTGAACGGGGGGTTCGTGCACACAGCCCAGCTTGGAGCGAACGACCTACACCGA
ACTGAGATACCTACAGCGTGAGCTATGAGAAAGCGCCACGCTTCCCGAAGGGAGAAAGGCGGACAGGTAT
CCGGTAAGCGGCAGGGTCGGAACAGGAGAGCGCACGAGGGAGCTTCCAGGGGGAAACGCCTGGTATCTTT
ATAGTCCTGTCGGGTTTCGCCACCTCTGACTTGAGCGTCGATTTTTGTGATGCTCGTCAGGGGGGCGGAG
CCTATGGAAAAACGCCAGCAACGCGGCCTTTTTACGGTTCCTGGCCTTTTGCTGGCCTTTTGCTCACATG
TTCTTTCCTGCGTTATCCCCTGATTCTGTGGATAACCGTATTACCGCCTTTGAGTGAGCTGATACCGCTC
GCCGCAGCCGAACGACCGAGCGCAGCGAGTCAGTGAGCGAGGAAGCGGAAGAGCGCCCAATACGCAAACC
GCCTCTCCCCGCGCGTTGGCCGATTCATTAATGCAGCTGGCACGACAGGTTTCCCGACTGGAAAGCGGGC
AGTGAGCGCAACGCAATTAATGTGAGTTAGCTCACTCATTAGGCACCCCAGGCTTTACACTTTATGCTTC
CGGCTCGTATGTTGTGTGGAATTGTGAGCGGATAACAATTTCACACAGGAAACAGCTATGACCATGATTA
CGCCAAGCTTGCATGGCGGCCGCATAACTTCGTATAGCATACATTATACGAAGTTATGCATGCTCGGTGG
GTCAGGTGGAAGTGGATCTGGTGCTATGATGGGCAGTGTCGAGCTGAATCTGAGGGAGACTGAGCTGTGT
CTTGGTCTTCCCGGTGGAGATACAGTGGCTCCGGTAACCGGAAACAAGAGAGGGTTCTCAGAGACGGTTG
ATCTGAAGCTAAATCTGAATAATGAGCCTGCAAACAAGGAAGGATCTACGACTCATGACGTCGTGACTTT
TGATTCCAAGGAGAAGAGTGCTTGTCCTAAAGATCCAGCCAAACCTCCGGCCAAGGCACAAGTTGTGGGA
TGGCCACCGGTGAGATCATACCGGAAGAACGTGATGGTTTCCTGCCAAAAATCAAGCGGTGGCCCGGAGG
CGGCGGCGTTCGTGAAGGTATCAATGGACGGAGCACCGTACTTGAGGAAAATCGATTTGAGGATGTATAA
AAGCTACGATGAGCTTTCTAATGCTTTGTCCAACATGTTCAGCTCTTTTACCATGGGCAAACATGGAGGA
GAAGAAGGAATGATAGACTTCATGAATGAGAGGAAATTGATGGATTTGGTGAATAGCTGGGACTATGTTC
CCTCTTATGAAGACAAAGACGGTGATTGGATGCTCGTCGGCGACGTTCCTTGGCCAATGTTCGTCGATAC
ATGCAAGCGTTTACGTCTCATGAAAGGATCGGATGCCATTGGTCTCGCTCCGAGGGCGATGGAGAAGTGC
AAGAGCAGAGCTTGAGCTAGCACTACGCCATATCATGCCCATCCCGCTACTTCTGCTGCTAATTAAATTT
AAACATCTTTCCAGCATTTACTTGAACATCAAACTCTAATATCGAAATCTTTTCAAACACTTATCACATA
CTCAAACTTAAACCAACATAAAACCTGTTAGACAAAGCCCCGGGGCTTGCCCATCTGTTTTAGACGTCAC
AGAAGGACCATGTTTATTTTAAATTTCACATACATGTGTTTAATTACCTTCATTGTATAAATTCTCGAAA
CTTTCTCCAATTCTTCGGTCAGATAAAAAATTTCTCTAGTCACCGTCTTTTATAGAGCTTTTGTCAGATG
TTTTTCTGGATGGAATCATTGTCCAGTTACTATGCTTTTTATTTATAAGTTTGAAAGTTTAGTTAACTTT
TTGTTTTCTTTAATACATTTTTTAATCATGTCAACATTTGGGATTTGTAGAAGTAGTAAATTTTTTGTAC
ATGTTGTAGAATTGGATAAGAACGAAAACAGCTAGTATGTAAAAAAAACGAAAATCCCAAATTCCGTTGT
TTGTTTGATATAGTAATATTTATAGCATTTTAGTTTCTAAAGATTTTTGATAATCTTTTACATTTGCTTT
CACATACATTCGCGCTACTACCATACATCATATCCCGCTTTCTTTAATTGCTTCCCCACAGACTCAACCA
GCGGGGCCTTCTTCTCGAGATCTGTTTAGCTTGCCTCGTCCCCGCCGGGTCACCCGGCCAGCGACATGGA
GGCCCAGAATACCCTCCTTGACAGTCTTGACGTGCGCAGCTCAGGGGCATGATGTGACTGTCGCCCGTAC
ATTTAGCCCATACATCCCCATGTATAATCATTTGCATCCATACATTTTGATGGCCGCACGGCGCGAAGCA
AAAATTACGGCTCCTCGCTGCAGACCTGCGAGCAGGGAAACGCTCCCCTCACAGACGCGTTGAATTGTCC
CCACGCCGCGCCCCTGTAGAGAAATATAAAAGGTTAGGATTTGCCACTGAGGTTCTTCTTTCATATACTT
CCTTTTAAAATCTTGCTAGGATACAGTTCTCACATCACATCCGAACATAAACAACCATGGGTAAGGAAAA
GACTCACGTTTCGAGGCCGCGATTAAATTCCAACATGGATGCTGATTTATATGGGTATAAATGGGCTCGC
GATAATGTCGGGCAATCAGGTGCGACAATCTATCGATTGTATGGGAAGCCCGATGCGCCAGAGTTGTTTC
TGAAACATGGCAAAGGTAGCGTTGCCAATGATGTTACAGATGAGATGGTCAGACTAAACTGGCTGACGGA
ATTTATGCCTCTTCCGACCATCAAGCATTTTATCCGTACTCCTGATGATGCATGGTTACTCACCACTGCG
ATCCCCGGCAAAACAGCATTCCAGGTATTAGAAGAATATCCTGATTCAGGTGAAAATATTGTTGATGCGC
TGGCAGTGTTCCTGCGCCGGTTGCATTCGATTCCTGTTTGTAATTGTCCTTTTAACAGCGATCGCGTATT
TCGTCTCGCTCAGGCGCAATCACGAATGAATAACGGTTTGGTTGATGCGAGTGATTTTGATGACGAGCGT
AATGGCTGGCCTGTTGAACAAGTCTGGAAAGAAATGCATAAGCTTTTGCCATTCTCACCGGATTCAGTCG
TCACTCATGGTGATTTCTCACTTGATAACCTTATTTTTGACGAGGGGAAATTAATAGGTTGTATTGATGT
TGGACGAGTCGGAATCGCAGACCGATACCAGGATCTTGCCATCCTATGGAACTGCCTCGGTGAGTTTTCT
CCTTCATTACAGAAACGGCTTTTTCAAAAATATGGTATTGATAATCCTGATATGAATAAATTGCAGTTTC
ATTTGATGCTCGATGAGTTTTTCTAATCAGTACTGACAATAAAAAGATTCTTGTTTTCAAGAACTTGTCA
TTTGTATAGTTTTTTTATATTGTAGTTGTTCTATTTTAATCAAATGTTAGCGTGATTTATATTTTTTTTC
GCCTCGACATCATCTGCCCAGATGCGAAGTTAAGTGCGCAGAAAGTAATATCATGCGTCAATCGTATGTG
AATGCTGGTCGCTATACTGCTGTCGATTCGATACTAACGCCGCCATCCAGTCGACGAACTAGTATAACTT
CGTATATGGTATTATATACGAAGTTATGCGGCCGCGCGAATTCACTGGCCGTCGTTTTACAACGTCGTGA
CTGGGAAAACCCTGGCGTTACCCAACTTAATCGCCTTGCAGCACATCCCCCTTTCGCCAGCTGGCGTAAT
AGCGAAGAGGCCCGCACCGATCGCCCTTCCCAACAGTTGCGCAGCCTGAATGGCGAATGGCGCCTGATGC
GGTATTTTCTCCTTACGCATCTGTGCGGTATTTCACACCGCATACCATCGTCCGGATCAATGAAGTAGAT
GAGTTTACTACCTGTATATACTTTTTTTTTTGTCAAAGTCACTTTTATGGCATTTCCATGTTGAAGGATT
AGCCACAGCACTAAATTTTCAGCGTATGATTGCTTTTAAATATTTAATTTTCATCGTTTTTTAATTAATA
TTCAAAACGATTTAATGCCTTCTACATCTGAAGTCAAGCTCATAGACTCGGGTTGGGTAGCTAAAACTAC
ATCTAACACGAAGGGGTATAGCCTTCTTAAAGTATACTCATGTATAAACGTTTTGGGTTCATATTTTTGG
GCCACGTGGTTTATAAAAATTCTTAACTACACCACTCGGTATCCCGCACCCGTCTACGTTTCTACGATTT
CGAGCTAATATTGAGTAAAGTGATTAGCAAAAAAAATAAAAGTACTCGTTGTCGGAGATCAAGAATTTTT
CTATTATCTCATCTAAACCACTTTCTAAAAGCGAAAAACAAAATCGTAATATGCAGCTTGAATGGGCTTC
CATAGTTTGAAAGAAAAACCCTAGCAGTACTGGCAAGGGAGACATTCCTTTTACCTGGCTAATCGCCATC
TTCCAGCAGGCGCACCATTGCCCCTGTTTCACTATCCAGGTTACGGATATAGTTCATGACAATATTTACA
TTGGTCCAGCCACCAGCTTGCATGATCTCCGGTATTGAAACTCCAGCGCGGGCCATATCTCGCGCGGCTC
CGACACGGGCACTGTGTCCAGACCAGGCCAGGTATCTCTGACCAGAGTCATCCTTAGCGCCGTAAATCAA
TCGATGAGTTGCTTCAAAAATCCCTTCCAGGGCGCGAGTTGATAGCTGGCTGGTGGCAGATGGCGCGGCA
ACACCATTTTTTCTGACCCGGCAAAACAGGTAGTTATTCGGATCATCAGCTACACCAGAGACGGAAATCC
ATCGCTCGACCAGTTTAGTTACCCCCAGGCTAAGTGCCTTCTCTACACCTGCGGTGCTAACCAGCGTTTT
CGTTCTGCCAATATGGATTAACATTCTCCCACCGTCAGTACGTGAGATATCTTTAACCCTGATCCTGGCA
ATTTCGGCTATACGTAACAGGGTGTTATAAGCAATCCCCAGAAATGCCAGATTACGTATATCCTGGCAGC
GATCGCTATTTTCCATGAGTGAACGAACCTGGTCGAAATCAGTGCGTTCGAACGCTAGAGCCTGTTTTGC
ACGTTCACCGGCATCAACGTTTTCTTTTCGGATCCGCCGCATAACCAGTGAAACAGCATTGCTGTCACTT
GGTCGTGGCAGCCCGGACCGACGATGAAGCATGTTTAGCTGGCCCAAATGTTGCTGGATAGTTTTTACTG
CCAGACCGCGCGCCTGAAGATATAGAAGATAATCGCGAACATCTTCAGGTTCTGCGGGAAACCATTTCCG
GTTATTCAACTTGCACCATGCCGCCCACGACCGGCAAACGGACAGAAGCATTTTCCAGGTATGCTCAGAA
AACGCCTGGCGATCCCTGAACATGTCCATCAGGTTCTTGCGAACCTCATCACTCGTTGCATCGACCGGTA
ACTTTTAGATTAACATTTGTTTAAATATGAAATTAGGCAATGTAACATACTGCAGGCAAATTTTGGTGTA
CGGTAAGTAAATTGGACATATGATTTAACAAAGCGACTATAAGTCAGAAAGTGAGAATGAGATTGAAATA
ATTAATTCAACTTATTCAATTGATGATATGCCAGGATTCCTCTTCCTTTATCTTCAATGTTTCGATTAAC
AGGTCCATTATCCGGTTTTTAGTTTCGCTGCACATTGCCGAATGACAATCGGATTCCTTTAAGCTTTGCT
TTTGCCCTGTTTTCTCTCCCCAGTAATCGTTGGGTGACTGAACCATCCAGTAGCCGAGAGTTACGTTTTT
CCTGATTTAATAAATATCCATATCTATTTGTCTCGTGGTGTTTTACAGCAACTAACCGAAATTACTATTT
TGCATCATCCAACCATAAAGAGACAACAATAATTCTAGAAAACATATAACAAGTGTTTTTTTCTATTTAC
GTCTCATACGCAAAGTCCACTTTACCATGTTTTGGAAACTTGTACCCAACCATTCATTTTTCGATTTTGT
AATGAGGCTCTTTTCTTCTAACAATCATTGAGGTCATTATCATGTGTCCTCACCTATTGTTTAAATTGAG
GCTTGCGCTATTCCCAAAATTGTGGGTATTATTTTCATATATCAGTATCTGCAATTTCGGTTCAACTCCG
GAAGCTCGGTACCCAACTGTGGGAATACTCAGGTATCGTAAGATGCAAGAGTTCGAATCTCTTAGCAACC
ATTATTTTTTTTCTCTCAACATAACGAGAACACACAGGGGCGCTATCGCACAGAATCAAATTCGATGACT
GGAAATTTTTTGTTAATTTCAGAGGTCGCCTGACGCATATACCTTTTTCAACTGAAAAATTGGGAGAAAA
AGGAAAGGTGAGAGCGCCGGAACCGGCTTTTCATATAGAATAGAGAAGCGTTCATGACTAAATGCTTGCA
TCACAATACTTGAAGTTGACAATATTATTTAAGGACCTATTGTTTTTTCCAATAGGTGGTTAGCAATCGT
CTTACTTTCTAACTTTTCTTACCTTTTACATTTCAGCAATATATATATATATATATATATATATTTCAAG
GATATACCATTGTAATGTCTGCCCCTAAGAAGATCGTCGTTTTGCCAGGTGACCACGTTGGTCAAGAAAT
CACAGCCGAAGCCATTAAGGTTCTTAAAGCTATTTCTGATGTTCGTTCCAATGTCAAGTTCGATTTCGAA
AATCATTTAATTGGTGGTGCTGCTATCGATGCTACAGGTGTTCCACTTCCAGATGAGGCGCTGGAAGCCT
CCAAGAAGGCTGATGCCGTTTTGTTAGGTGCTGTGGGTGGTCCTAAATGGGGTACCGGTAGTGTTAGACC
TGAACAAGGTTTACTAAAAATCCGTAAAGAACTTCAATTGTACGCCAACTTAAGACCATGTAACTTTGCA
TCCGACTCTCTTTTAGACTTATCTCCAATCAAGCCACAATTTGCTAAAGGTACTGACTTCGTTGTTGTTA
GAGAATTAGTGGGAGGTATTTACTTTGGTAAGAGAAAGGAAGACGATGGTGATGGTGTCGCTTGGGATAG
TGAACAATACACCGTTCCAGAAGTGCAAAGAATCACAAGAATGGCCGCTTTCATGGCCCTACAACATGAG
CCACCATTGCCTATTTGGTCCTTGGATAAAGCTAATGTTTTGGCCTCTTCAAGATTATGGAGAAAAACTG
TGGAGGAAACCATCAAGAACGAATTTCCTACATTGAAAGTTCAACATCAATTGATTGATTCTGCCGCCAT
GATCCTAGTTAAGAACCCAACCCACCTAAATGGTATTATAATCACCAGCAACATGTTTGGTGATATCATC
TCCGATGAAGCCTCCGTTATCCCAGGCTCCTTGGGTTTGTTGCCATCTGCGTCCTTGGCCTCTTTGCCAG
ACAAGAACACCGCATTTGGTTTGTACGAACCATGCCATGGTTCCGCTCCAGATTTGCCAAAGAATAAGGT
CAACCCTATCGCCACTATCTTGTCTGCTGCAATGATGTTGAAATTGTCATTGAACTTGCCTGAAGAAGGT
AAAGCCATTGAAGATGCAGTTAAAAAGGTTTTGGATGCAGGTATCAGAACTGGTGATTTAGGTGGTTCCA
ACAGTACCACCGAAGTCGGTGATGCTGTCGCCGAAGAAGTTAAGAAAATCCTTGCTTAAAAAGATTCTCT
TTTTTTGTGATATTTGTACATAAACTTTATAAATGAAATTCATAATAGAAACGACACGAAATTACAAAAT
GGAATATGTTCATAGGGTAGACGAAACTATATACGCAATCTACATACATTTATCAAGAAGGAGAAAAAGG
AGGATGTAAAGGAATACAGGTAAGCAAATTGATACTAATGGCTCAACGTGATAAGGAAAAAGAATTGCAC
TTTAACATTAATATTGACAAGGAGGAGGGCATCACACAAAAAGTTAGGTGTAACAGAAAATCATGAAACT
ATGATTTCTAATTTATATATTGGAGGATTTTCTCTAAAAAAAAAAATACAACAAATAAAAAACACTCAAT
GACCTGACCATTTGATGGAGTTTAAGTCAATACCTTCTTGAACCATTTCCCATAATGGTGAAAGTTCCCT
CAAGAATTTTACTCTGTCAGAAACGGCCTTAACGACGTAGTCGATCCGGACGATGGCCAACCTTCCAATT
CATTAAATCGAGTCCTCCATCAGATGATTTACAAGGTTTTGCATAGAATCCCTAAGTAAGAGAAGTTGTT
AGTGATTTCTTCAAGTTTACTAAAATTTACATACAAATGGATGATCTCTTCTCCATTGTTTCCTTTCTTC
TTGCAAACGCGTTTTACAAAGAGATGACATGCTATTTTCTGATTATTTTTTTCTATAGTTTTCTATTTTG
TACGTCCTTGGGAGTCCGAAATGTAAAATCGGGGTATGGTTAGTAGCGGCAGCGTTCATTATGGTATATA
AAAGATAAAAAGTAGGGGCAAGCGAGACAGAATGGGATACAAGGGCATCGTCTATAATTATAGCTAAAAA
TTGTATTTTAATTTGTATTTTTTGTAATTTTATTTCTCATTGTTTTACTTAAAATGAATGCGAATTAGAG
AAAACTTCAACGAAATGTCAAAATAAGCTCAGCAAAATATACAATTTTAGGGAAAGCGATCAGCAACTTA
TTCTCCGTTGTAGATTCTTTTTCTTCATAAATTCCAACAATGTAACTGCCAATTGATTTTTCTCTAGATG
CTAATAAATTGAAACTAATGAATATAATAACACAGGTTTTGATAAATTGTAAACTCTTACTCAAAAAAAG
AATGTTAAAACTAATTTAACCTTTTTATAAAGGCTCATGGCGTTAAAGAGGATAGTAAAAATTCTACAAT
TTTTTAATTTAATGTCACAATTGTCTTGCGAATATAATTCTATTAATTTTCGCTAACTGCTGTTTTAGTA
CTATTACTTTCAATATGCCTTATATGCAACTTTAATTCATGAAGAATGCAATATTTTTGCAATCTTTCTT
GTACTGAGCGCTTTTTATCATTTAGTACTCATTATTTAATTTTTCAGTAAAGGGCAATAAATAAATTTGT
AGAAGATGCAATGTAATCTCCTCTATCCTTTTGCTCATATGTTTATGAGTATACCTAGTCTAGAAAGGCT
TGTATTTAAAATATTATTCAATAAAAATTCACAATTTTTACGACATGTGCTACCATTCACTTAACTTCCT
GATTATAAAATTGGTTCGTTTATACTAATTACTTAAGTACCTTTAACTAAACAAAATGCCTATATATATA
TTAATTTACAATGAGTGTCAGATAAGTCACTATGTCCGAGTGGTTAAGGAGTTAGACTCGCCATCGATGG
TATGGTGCACTCTCAGTACAATCTGCTCTGATGCCGCATAGTTAAGCCAGCCCCGACACCCGCCAACACC
CGCTGACGCGCCCTGACGGGCTTGTCTGCTCCCGGCATCCGCTTACAGACAAGCTGTGACCGTCTCCGGG
AGCTGCATGTGTCAGAGGTTTTCACCGTCATCACCGAAACGCGCGAGACGAAAGGGCCTCGTGATACGCC
TATTTTTATAGGTTAATGTCATGATAATAATGGTTTCTTAGACGTCAGGTGGCACTTTTCGGGGAAATGT
GCGCGGAACCCCTATTTGTTTATTTTTCTAAATACATTCAAATATGTATCCGCTCATGAGACAATAACCC
TGATAAATGCTTCAATAATATTGAAAAAGGAAGAGTATGAGTATTCAACATTTCCGTGTCGCCCTTATTC
CCTTTTTTGCGGCATTTTGCCTTCCTGTTTTTGCTCACCCAGAAACGCTGGTGAAAGTAAAAGATGCTGA
AGATCAGTTGGGTGCACGAGTGGGTTACATCGAACTGGATCTCAACAGCGGTAAGATCCTTGAGAGTTTT
CGCCCCGAAGAACGTTTTCCAATGATGAGCACTTTTAAAGTTCTGCTATGTGGCGCGGTATTATCCCGTA
TTGACGCCGGGCAAGAGCAACTCGGTCGCCGCATACACTATTCTCAGAATGACTTGGTTGAGTACTCACC
AGTCACAGAAAAGCATCTTACGGATGGCATGACAGTAAGAGAATTATGCAGTGCTGCCATAACCATGAGT
GATAACACTGCGGCCAACTTACTTCTGACAACGATCGGAGGACCGAAGGAGCTAACCGCTTTTTTGCACA
ACATGGGGGATCATGTAACTCGCCTTGATCGTTGGGAACCGGAGCTGAATGAAGCCATACCAAACGACGA
GCGTGACACCACGATGCCTGTAGCAATGGCAACAACGTTGCGCAAACTATTAACTGGCGAACTACTTACT
CTAGCTTCCCGGCAACAATTAATAGACTGGATGGAGGCGGATAAAGTTGCAGGACCACTTCTGCGCTCGG
CCCTTCCGGCTGGCTGGTTTATTGCTGATAAATCTGGAGCCGGTGAGCGTGGGTCTCGCGGTATCATTGC
AGCACTGGGGCCAGATGGTAAGCCCTCCCGTATCGTAGTTATCTACACGACGGGGAGTCAGGCAACTATG
GATGAACGAAATAGACAGATCGCTGAGATAGGTGCCTCACTGATTAAGCATTGGTAACTGTCAGACCAAG
TTTACTCATATATACTTTAGATTGATTTAAAACTTCATTTTTAATTTAAAAGGATCTAGGTGAAGATCCT
TTTTGATAATCTCATGACCAAAATCCCTTAACGTGA
Features (pLannotate 1.2.2; 22 found; start..end, strand, type, name):
     52..640     +  rep_origin     ori: high-copy-number ColE1/pMB1/pBR322/pUC origin of replication
    823..915     +  CDS            lacI (fragment): lac repressor; lacI; The lac repressor binds to the lac operator to inhibit transcription in E. coli. This inhibition can be relieved by adding lactose or isopropyl-β-D-thiogalactopyranoside (IPTG).
    928..949     +  protein_bind   CAP binding site: CAP binding activates transcription in the presence of cAMP. E. coli catabolite activator protein
    964..994     +  promoter       lac promoter: promoter for the E. coli lac operon
    998..1020    +  protein_bind   lac operator (fragment): The lac repressor binds to the lac operator to inhibit transcription in E. coli. This inhibition can be relieved by adding lactose or isopropyl-β-D-thiogalactopyranoside (IPTG). lac repressor encoded by lacI
   1074..1107    +  protein_bind   loxP: Cre-mediated recombination occurs in the 8-bp core sequence (GCATACAT). Cre recombinase
   1146..1835    +  CDS            auxin-inducible degron: auxin-responsive IAA17 protein; Arabidopsis thaliana AXR3; acts as an auxin-inducible degron (AID) in the presence of TIR1
   2583..3939    +  gene           kanMX: yeast selectable marker conferring kanamycin resistance (Wach et al., 1994)
   4030..4187    +  CDS            lacZα (fragment): LacZα fragment of β-galactosidase; lacZ fragment
   4193..4244    -  misc_feature   bom (fragment): basis of mobility region from pBR322
   4819..5811    -  CDS            Cre: site-specific recombinase Cre is a site-specific recombinase from bacteriophage P1. Recombination occurs at loxP sequences.
   5861..5899    -  CDS            Cre (fragment): site-specific recombinase Cre is a site-specific recombinase from bacteriophage P1. Recombination occurs at loxP sequences.
   5901..6507    -  promoter       nmt1 promoter (fragment): wild-type nmt1 promoter from Schizosaccharomyces pombe, conferring strong thiamine-repressible expression
   6525..6914    +  promoter       LEU2 promoter: S. cerevisiae LEU2
   6945..8036    +  CDS            LEU2: LEU3_YEAST - Experimental evidence at protein level: Swiss-Prot protein existence level 1. Catalyzes the oxidation of 3-carboxy-2-hydroxy-4- methylpentanoate (3-isopropylmalate) to 3-carboxy-4-methyl-2- oxopentanoate. The product decarboxylates to 4-methyl-2 oxopentanoate. From Saccharomyces cerevisiae (strain ATCC 204508 / S288c) (Baker's yeast).
   8399..8539    -  CDS            NFS1 (fragment): NFS1_YEAST - Also known as SPL1 From Saccharomyces cerevisiae (strain ATCC 204508 / S288c) (Baker's yeast).
   8645..8710    -  CDS            hus5 (fragment): UBC9_SCHPO - Also known as ubc9. Experimental evidence at protein level: Swiss-Prot protein existence level 1. Catalyzes the covalent attachment of ubiquitin-like protein SUMO/Smt3 to other proteins. Required for efficient recovery from DNA damage or S-phase arrest and normal mitosis. This may be as part of a checkpoint independent recovery process. From Schizosaccharomyces pombe (strain 972 / ATCC 24843) (Fission yeast).
   8871..9652    +  rep_origin     ars1: Schizosaccharomyces pombe autonomously replicating sequence ars1
   9731..9780    -  misc_feature   bom (fragment): basis of mobility region from pBR322
   9882..9917    -  CDS            rop (fragment): Rop protein, which maintains plasmids at low copy number; rop
  10012..10116   +  promoter       AmpR promoter: bla
  10117..10977   +  CDS            AmpR: β-lactamase; bla; confers resistance to ampicillin, carbenicillin, and related antibiotics
