[The description below was written by a language model from this plasmid's Addgene catalogue record and pLannotate feature annotations shown in this document.]
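Description:
pAW8-aid-spo5DSR-Turg1:kanMX6 is a fission yeast (Schizosaccharomyces pombe) plasmid that carries a C-terminal degron tagging cassette. It is catalogued as a yeast expression vector on a pUC19 backbone and was assembled by Gibson cloning. In E. coli it is maintained at high copy through a ColE1/pUC-type origin and selected with ampicillin via the β-lactamase gene. For yeast, the feature table shows the S. pombe ars1 autonomously replicating sequence and the S. cerevisiae LEU2 gene with its own promoter, which together allow episomal replication and selection in a leucine-auxotrophic host.

The payload begins with a loxP site, followed by the auxin-inducible degron coding sequence from Arabidopsis thaliana IAA17/AXR3. In the presence of auxin and the TIR1 F-box protein, this degron directs a fused protein to ubiquitin-mediated degradation. Between the degron and the kanMX marker lies an unannotated stretch. From the plasmid name it presumably holds the spo5 DSR element and the urg1 terminator, but the annotation does not identify either part. The kanMX6 marker confers G418 resistance in yeast and allows selection of cells that have taken up the cassette.

Elsewhere on the plasmid, Cre recombinase sits on the opposite strand under a fragment of the thiamine-repressible nmt1 promoter. This layout suggests Cre-mediated exchange of the cassette into a lox-flanked genomic target. Only one loxP site is annotated, however, so a second, possibly variant, lox site cannot be confirmed from the record. The stated use is adding an aid-spo5DSR degron to the C-terminus of S. pombe proteins for conditional depletion.
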