Addgene plasmid #169358: pAW8-aid-spo5DSR-Turg1:kanMX6
Purpose: C-terminal aid-spo5DSR degron cassette with kanMX6 marker for S. pombe
Depositing lab: Tony Carr. Depositing organization: University of Sussex.
Backbone
  Vector backbone: pUC19
  Vector type: Yeast Expression
Growth in bacteria
  Bacterial resistance: Ampicillin, 100 μg/mL
  Growth temperature: 37°C
  Growth strain: DH5alpha
  Copy number: High Copy
Gene/Insert
  Gene/Insert name: auxin-inducible degron (aid)
  Species: A. thaliana (mustard weed)
  Cloning method: Gibson Cloning
Terms and licenses: Academic/Nonprofit Terms; Industry Terms: Not Available to Industry
How to cite: pAW8-aid-spo5DSR-Turg1:kanMX6 was a gift from Tony Carr (Addgene plasmid # 169358 ; http://n2t.net/addgene:169358 ; RRID:Addgene_169358)
